Addgene plasmid #202967: Salsa-BC126-P2C6
Purpose: Expression of barcoded reporter plasmid for PRESTO-Salsa; EGFP/BC126
Depositing lab: Noah Palm. Depositing organization: Yale University. Publication: Highly multiplexed bioactivity screening reveals human and microbiota metabolome-GPCRome interactions. Chen H, Rosen CE, Gonzalez-Hernandez JA, Song D, Potempa J, Ring AM, Palm NW. Cell. 2023 Jul 6;186(14):3095-3110.e19. doi: 10.1016/j.cell.2023.05.024. Epub 2023 Jun 14. PubMed 37321219.
Backbone
  Vector backbone: pCER206
  Vector type: Mammalian Expression
Growth in bacteria
  Bacterial resistance: Ampicillin, 100 μg/mL
  Growth temperature: 37°C
  Growth strain: DH5alpha
  Copy number: High Copy
Gene/Insert
  Gene/Insert name: EGFP/BC126
  Species: Synthetic
  Insert size (bp): 730
  Promoter: Tet Response Element (TRE)
  Cloning method: Restriction Enzyme; 5′ cloning site BsrGI (not destroyed); 3′ cloning site HindIII (not destroyed)
  Sequencing primers: 5′ Custom primer (GAAGCGCGATCACATGG)
Terms and licenses: Academic/Nonprofit Terms; Industry Terms: Not Available to Industry
How to cite: Salsa-BC126-P2C6 was a gift from Noah Palm (Addgene plasmid # 202967 ; http://n2t.net/addgene:202967 ; RRID:Addgene_202967)
