[The description below was written by a language model from this plasmid's Addgene catalogue record and pLannotate feature annotations shown in this document.]
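Description:
Salsa-BC126-P2C6 is a 5.1 kb mammalian expression plasmid built on the pCER206 backbone and serves as one member of a set of barcoded reporter plasmids for the PRESTO-Salsa multiplexed GPCR activity screening system. It is maintained in E. coli through a high-copy ColE1/pUC-type origin and selected with ampicillin via the β-lactamase gene under its own bla promoter. No mammalian selection marker is annotated, which is consistent with transient use, although the record does not say how the plasmid is delivered.

The payload is a synthetic insert of about 730 bp, EGFP/BC126, placed under a Tet response element promoter. In the feature table the tetO repeat array sits centrally, flanked on one side by a TRE3G-type promoter fragment that reads into mammalian codon-optimized EGFP, and on the other by a minimal CMV promoter facing the opposite direction toward a rabbit β-globin intron, a short β-globin coding fragment and the β-globin polyadenylation signal. This resembles a bidirectional Tet-responsive layout, but no coding sequence is annotated in the second arm. The barcode (BC126) is not annotated separately. The BsrGI and HindIII cloning sites and the short polylinker fragment just after EGFP suggest it lies at the 3′ end of the reporter transcript. An SV40 poly(A) signal is annotated downstream of EGFP, though on the opposite strand. Because the TRE is activated by a tetracycline-controlled transactivator, reporter and barcode transcription would report transactivator release following receptor activation, so the identity of the paired receptor could be read out by barcode sequencing in pooled assays. The record does not state which receptor is paired with BC126. Small lacI, SV40 large T antigen and str fragments appear to be backbone remnants.
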