Features (pLannotate 1.2.2; 17 found; start..end, strand, type, name):
      2..55      +  CDS            lacI (fragment): lac repressor; lacI; The lac repressor binds to the lac operator to inhibit transcription in E. coli. This inhibition can be relieved by adding lactose or isopropyl-β-D-thiogalactopyranoside (IPTG).
    388..443     -  polyA_signal   β-globin poly(A) signal: rabbit β-globin polyadenylation signal (Gil and Proudfoot, 1987)
    518..640     -  CDS            HBB: HBB_COLGU - Experimental evidence at transcript level: Swiss-Prot protein existence level 2. Involved in oxygen transport from the lung to the various peripheral tissues. From Colobus guereza (Mantled guereza) (Eastern black-and-white colobus monkey).
    644..1216    -  intron         β-globin intron: intron from rabbit β-globin gene
   1312..1343    -  misc_feature   MCS (fragment): pUC18/19 multiple cloning site
   1437..1475    -  promoter       minimal CMV promoter: human cytomegalovirus (CMV) immediate early promoter
   1493..1708    -  protein_bind   tetracycline response element (fragment): contains seven copies of the tetracycline operator tetO tetracycline repressor TetR
   1708..1753    +  promoter       TRE3GV promoter (fragment): 3rd-generation Tet-responsive promoter that can be activated by binding of Tet-On® 3G, optimized for retroviral and lentiviral vectors
   1829..1856    +  misc_feature   MCS (fragment): pBluescript multiple cloning site
   1861..2580    +  CDS            EGFP: the original enhanced GFP (Yang et al., 1996) mammalian codon-optimized
   2591..2613    +  misc_feature   MCS (fragment): pBluescript multiple cloning site
   2627..2761    -  polyA_signal   SV40 poly(A) signal: SV40 polyadenylation signal
   2784..2867    -  CDS            large T antigen (fragment): large T antigen from SV40 (simian virus 40)
   2861..3091    -  CDS            str (fragment): STR_KLEPN - Protein inferred from homology: Swiss-Prot protein existence level 3. The aminoglycoside phosphotransferases achieve inactivation of their antibiotic substrates by phosphorylation. From Klebsiella pneumoniae.
   3210..3314    +  promoter       AmpR promoter: bla
   3315..4175    +  CDS            AmpR: β-lactamase; bla; confers resistance to ampicillin, carbenicillin, and related antibiotics
   4346..4934    +  rep_origin     ori: high-copy-number ColE1/pMB1/pBR322/pUC origin of replication
>Addgene plasmid #202967 | Salsa-BC126-P2C6 | addgene full sequence | sequence record 421327 | Addgene NGS Result
AGCGCCCAATACGCAAACCGCCTCTCCCCGCGCGTTGGCCGATTCATTAATGCAGTCGAGGGATCTCCAT
AAGAGAAGAGGGACAGCTATGACTGGGAGTAGTCAGGAGAGGAGGAAAAATCTGGCTAGTAAAACATGTA
AGGAAAATTTTAGGGATGTTAAAGAAAAAAATAACACAAAACAAAATATAAAAAAAATCTAACCTCAAGT
CAAGGCTTTTCTATGGAATAAGGAATGGACAGCAGGGGGCTGTTTCATATACTGATGACCTCTTTATAGC
CAACCTTTGTTCATGGCAGCCAGCATATGGGCATATGTTGCCAAACTCTAAACCAAATACTCATTCTGAT
GTTTTAAATGATTTGCCCTCCCATATGTCCTTCCGAGTGAGAGACACAAAAAATTCCAACACACTATTGC
AATGAAAATAAATTTCCTTTATTAGCCAGAAGTCAGATGCTCAAGGGGCTTCATGATGTCCCCATAATTT
TTGGCAGAGGGAAAAAGATCGATCTCAGTGGTATTTGTGAGCCAGGGCATTGGCCACACCAGCCACCACC
TTCTGATAGGCAGCCTGCACCTGAGGAGTGAATTCTTTGCCAAAATGATGAGACAGCACAACAACCAGCA
CGTTGCCCAGGAGCTGTAGGAAAGAGAAGAAGGCATGAACATGGTTAGCAGAGGGGCCCGGTTTGGACTC
AGAGTATTTTATCCTCATCTCAAACAGTGTATATCATTGTAACCATAAAGAGAAAGGCAGGATGATGACC
AGGGTGTAGTTGTTTCTACCAATAAGAATATTTCCACGCCAGCCAGAATTTATATGCAGAAATATTCTAC
CTTATCATTTAATTATAACAATTGTTCTCTAAAACTGTGCTGAAGTACAATATAATATACCCTGATTGCC
TTGAAAAAAAAGTGATTAGAGAAAGTACTTACAATCTGACAAATAAACAAAAGTGAATTTAAAAATTCGT
TACAAATGCAAGCTAAAGTTTAACGAAAAAGTTACAGAAAATGAAAAGAAAATAAGAGGAGACAATGGTT
GTCAACAGAGTAGAAAGTGAAAGAAACAAAATTATCATGAGGGTCCATGGTGATACAAGGGACATCTTCC
CATTCTAAACAACACCCTGAAAACTTTGCCCCCTCCATATAACATGAATTTTACAATAGCGAAAAAGAAA
GAACAATCAAGGGTCCCCAAACTCACCCTGAAGTTCTCAGCTCTAGAGATATCGTCGAGGCCGCGCTAGC
GTTTAAACTGTCGACCTTAATTAAGAGATCTGCTCGAGGCGCGTCAGCTGACTAGAGGATCCCCGGGTAC
CGAGCTCGAATTCGGGGCCGCGGAGGCTGGATCGGTCCCGGTGTCTTCTATGGAGGTCAAAACAGCGTGG
ATGGCGTCTCCAGGCGATCTGACGGTTCACTAAACGAGCTCTGCTTATATAGGCCTCCCACCGTACACGC
CTACCTCGACCCGGGTACCGAGCTCGACTTTCACTTTTCTCTATCACTGATAGGGAGTGGTAAACTCGAC
TTTCACTTTTCTCTATCACTGATAGGGAGTGGTAAACTCGACTTTCACTTTTCTCTATCACTGATAGGGA
GTGGTAAACTCGACTTTCACTTTTCTCTATCACTGATAGGGAGTGGTAAACTCGACTTTCACTTTTCTCT
ATCACTGATAGGGAGTGGTAAACTCGACCTATATAAGCAGAGCTCGTTTAGTGAACCGTCAGATCGCCTG
GAGACGCCATCCACGCTGTTTTGACCTCCATAGAAGACACCGGGACCGATCCAGCCTCCGCGGCCCCGAA
TTCCTGCAGCGGCCGCTCTAGAACTAGTGGATCCCCGCGGATGGTGAGCAAGGGCGAGGAGCTGTTCACC
GGGGTGGTGCCCATCCTGGTCGAGCTGGACGGCGACGTAAACGGCCACAAGTTCAGCGTGTCCGGCGAGG
GCGAGGGCGATGCCACCTACGGCAAGCTGACCCTGAAGTTCATCTGCACCACCGGCAAGCTGCCCGTGCC
CTGGCCCACCCTCGTGACCACCCTGACCTACGGCGTGCAGTGCTTCAGCCGCTACCCCGACCACATGAAG
CAGCACGACTTCTTCAAGTCCGCCATGCCCGAAGGCTACGTCCAGGAGCGCACCATCTTCTTCAAGGACG
ACGGCAACTACAAGACCCGCGCCGAGGTGAAGTTCGAGGGCGACACCCTGGTGAACCGCATCGAGCTGAA
GGGCATCGACTTCAAGGAGGACGGCAACATCCTGGGGCACAAGCTGGAGTACAACTACAACAGCCACAAC
GTCTATATCATGGCCGACAAGCAGAAGAACGGCATCAAGGTGAACTTCAAGATCCGCCACAACATCGAGG
ACGGCAGCGTGCAGCTCGCCGACCACTACCAGCAGAACACCCCCATCGGCGACGGCCCCGTGCTGCTGCC
CGACAACCACTACCTGAGCACCCAGTCCGCCCTGAGCAAAGACCCCAACGAGAAGCGCGATCACATGGTC
CTGCTGGAGTTCGTGACCGCCGCCGGGATCACTCTCGGCATGGACGAGCTGTACAAGTAAGGCGCGTAGC
GAATTCGATATCAAGCTTGTCGACCTAGTTCTAGAGGATCCAGACATGATAAGATACATTGATGAGTTTG
GACAAACCACAACTAGAATGCAGTGAAAAAAATGCTTTATTTGTGAAATTTGTGATGCTATTGCTTTATT
TGTAACCATTATAAGCTGCAATAAACAAGTTAACAACAACAATTGCATTCATTTTATGTTTCAGGTTCAG
GGGGAGGTGTGGGAGGTTTTTTAAAGCAAGTAAAACCTCTACAAATGTGGTATGGCTGATTATGATCCTG
CAAGCCTCGTCGTCCTGGCCGGACCACGCTATCTGTGCAAGGTCCCCGGCCCCGGACGCGCGCTCCATGA
GCAGAGCGCCCGCCGCCGAGGCGAAGACTCGGGCGGCGCCCTGCCCGTCCCACCAGGTCAACAGGCGGTA
ACCGGCCTCTTCATCGGGAATGCGCGCGACCTTCAGCATCGCCGGCATGTCCCCCTGGCGGACGGGAAGT
ATCCAGCTCGACCAAGCTGGCCGCGTCGAGTGAAGACGAAAGGGCCTCGTGATACGCCTATTTTTATAGG
TTAATGTCATGATAATAATGGTTTCTTAGACGTCAGGTGGCACTTTTCGGGGAAATGTGCGCGGAACCCC
TATTTGTTTATTTTTCTAAATACATTCAAATATGTATCCGCTCATGAGACAATAACCCTGATAAATGCTT
CAATAATATTGAAAAAGGAAGAGTATGAGTATTCAACATTTCCGTGTCGCCCTTATTCCCTTTTTTGCGG
CATTTTGCCTTCCTGTTTTTGCTCACCCAGAAACGCTGGTGAAAGTAAAAGATGCTGAAGATCAGTTGGG
TGCACGAGTGGGTTACATCGAACTGGATCTCAACAGCGGTAAGATCCTTGAGAGTTTTCGCCCCGAAGAA
CGTTTTCCAATGATGAGCACTTTTAAAGTTCTGCTATGTGGCGCGGTATTATCCCGTGTTGACGCCGGGC
AAGAGCAACTCGGTCGCCGCATACACTATTCTCAGAATGACTTGGTTGAGTACTCACCAGTCACAGAAAA
GCATCTTACGGATGGCATGACAGTAAGAGAATTATGCAGTGCTGCCATAACCATGAGTGATAACACTGCG
GCCAACTTACTTCTGACAACGATCGGAGGACCGAAGGAGCTAACCGCTTTTTTGCACAACATGGGGGATC
ATGTAACTCGCCTTGATCGTTGGGAACCGGAGCTGAATGAAGCCATACCAAACGACGAGCGTGACACCAC
GATGCCTGTAGCAATGGCAACAACGTTGCGCAAACTATTAACTGGCGAACTACTTACTCTAGCTTCCCGG
CAACAATTAATAGACTGGATGGAGGCGGATAAAGTTGCAGGACCACTTCTGCGCTCGGCCCTTCCGGCTG
GCTGGTTTATTGCTGATAAATCTGGAGCCGGTGAGCGTGGGTCTCGCGGTATCATTGCAGCACTGGGGCC
AGATGGTAAGCCCTCCCGTATCGTAGTTATCTACACGACGGGGAGTCAGGCAACTATGGATGAACGAAAT
AGACAGATCGCTGAGATAGGTGCCTCACTGATTAAGCATTGGTAACTGTCAGACCAAGTTTACTCATATA
TACTTTAGATTGATTTAAAACTTCATTTTTAATTTAAAAGGATCTAGGTGAAGATCCTTTTTGATAATCT
CATGACCAAAATCCCTTAACGTGAGTTTTCGTTCCACTGAGCGTCAGACCCCGTAGAAAAGATCAAAGGA
TCTTCTTGAGATCCTTTTTTTCTGCGCGTAATCTGCTGCTTGCAAACAAAAAAACCACCGCTACCAGCGG
TGGTTTGTTTGCCGGATCAAGAGCTACCAACTCTTTTTCCGAAGGTAACTGGCTTCAGCAGAGCGCAGAT
ACCAAATACTGTTCTTCTAGTGTAGCCGTAGTTAGGCCACCACTTCAAGAACTCTGTAGCACCGCCTACA
TACCTCGCTCTGCTAATCCTGTTACCAGTGGCTGCTGCCAGTGGCGATAAGTCGTGTCTTACCGGGTTGG
ACTCAAGACGATAGTTACCGGATAAGGCGCAGCGGTCGGGCTGAACGGGGGGTTCGTGCACACAGCCCAG
CTTGGAGCGAACGACCTACACCGAACTGAGATACCTACAGCGTGAGCTATGAGAAAGCGCCACGCTTCCC
GAAGGGAGAAAGGCGGACAGGTATCCGGTAAGCGGCAGGGTCGGAACAGGAGAGCGCACGAGGGAGCTTC
CAGGGGGAAACGCCTGGTATCTTTATAGTCCTGTCGGGTTTCGCCACCTCTGACTTGAGCGTCGATTTTT
GTGATGCTCGTCAGGGGGGCGGAGCCTATGGAAAAACGCCAGCAACGCGGCCTTTTTACGGTTCCTGGCC
TTTTGCTGGCCTTTTGCTCACATGTTCTTTCCTGCGTTATCCCCTGATTCTGTGGATAACCGTATTACCG
CCTTTGAGTGAGCTGATACCGCTCGCCGCAGCCGAACGACCGAGCGCAGCGAGTCAGTGAGCGAGGAAGC
GGAAG
