>Addgene plasmid #202967 | Salsa-BC126-P2C6 | depositor partial sequence | sequence record 393840 | BC126
GGCGCGTAGC
